Addgene plasmid #77427: TPK1 gRNA (BRDN0001149475)
Purpose: 3rd generation lentiviral gRNA plasmid targeting human TPK1
Depositing lab: John Doench & David Root. Depositing organization: Broad Institute. Publication: Optimized sgRNA design to maximize activity and minimize off-target effects of CRISPR-Cas9. Doench JG, Fusi N, Sullender M, Hegde M, Vaimberg EW, Donovan KF, Smith I, Tothova Z, Wilen C, Orchard R, Virgin HW, Listgarten J, Root DE. Nat Biotechnol. 2016 Jan 18. doi: 10.1038/nbt.3437. PubMed 26780180.
Backbone
  Vector backbone: lentiGuide-Puro
  Backbone manufacturer: Zhang Lab (Addgene plasmid # 52963)
  Vector type: Mammalian Expression, Lentiviral, CRISPR
  Selectable markers: Puromycin
Growth in bacteria
  Bacterial resistance: Ampicillin, 100 μg/mL
  Growth temperature: 37°C
  Growth strain: DH5alpha
  Copy number: High Copy
Gene/Insert
  Gene/Insert name: TPK1 (alt names: TPK1; NM_022445.3)
  gRNA/shRNA sequence: GTTGATGTGATCGTGACACT
  Species: H. sapiens (human)
  Entrez Gene: TPK1 (a.k.a. HTPK1, PP20, THMD5)
  Promoter: hU6
  Cloning method: Unknown
  Sequencing primers: 5′ U6-F; 3′ pS2-R
Terms and licenses: Academic/Nonprofit Terms; Industry Terms: Not Available to Industry
Depositor comments: The gRNA was designed to target the following Genbank reference sequence(s): NM_022445.3. Note that this plasmid does NOT contain Cas9. It should be used in conjunction with lentiCas9-Blast (Addgene #52962) or otherwise with cell lines already expressing Cas9. Browse the full kinome gRNA library at http://www.addgene.org/pooled-library/broadgpp-human-kinome/ or visit http://www.broadinstitute.org/rnai/public/ for detailed protocols and information.
How to cite: TPK1 gRNA (BRDN0001149475) was a gift from John Doench & David Root (Addgene plasmid # 77427 ; http://n2t.net/addgene:77427 ; RRID:Addgene_77427)
