[The description below was written by a language model from this plasmid's Addgene catalogue record and pLannotate feature annotations shown in this document.]
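Description:
TPK1 gRNA (BRDN0001149475) is a third-generation lentiviral CRISPR guide plasmid built on the lentiGuide-Puro backbone, carrying a single guide RNA directed against human TPK1 (designed against the NM_022445.3 reference transcript). It is maintained in E. coli as a high-copy plasmid through a ColE1/pUC-type origin with ampicillin selection (AmpR/β-lactamase). The bacterial backbone also contains an f1 origin, residual lac regulatory and lacZα fragments, T7 and T3 promoters, and an SV40 origin and polyadenylation signal.

The lentiviral transfer cassette begins with an RSV promoter fused to a truncated HIV-1 5' LTR, which makes genomic RNA production Tat-independent. This is followed by the Ψ packaging signal with a partial gag sequence and the Rev response element for Rev-dependent nuclear export. A human U6 RNA polymerase III promoter then drives the TPK1-specific spacer joined to the Streptococcus pyogenes Cas9 gRNA scaffold, with a cPPT/CTS element downstream. A separate EF-1α core promoter with its intron A expresses puromycin N-acetyltransferase, so transduced mammalian cells can be selected with puromycin. WPRE enhances transcript expression, and the ΔU3 3' LTR makes the integrated provirus self-inactivating.

The plasmid does not encode Cas9, so it is meant to be paired with a separate Cas9 vector such as lentiCas9-Blast, or used in cells that already express Cas9, to disrupt TPK1. It is an individual clone associated with a human kinome gRNA library, with guides chosen under design rules intended to maximize on-target activity and limit off-target effects.
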