Features (pLannotate 1.2.2; 29 found; start..end, strand, type, name):
     14..80      +  CDS            small t antigen (fragment): SV40 (simian virus 40) small t antigen
    106..317     +  promoter       EF-1α core promoter: core promoter for human elongation factor EF-1α
    318..1256    +  intron         EF-1α intron A: intron upstream of the start codon of human EF-1α
   1278..1877    +  CDS            PuroR (fragment): puromycin N-acetyltransferase; pac from Streptomyces; confers resistance to puromycin
   1893..2481    +  misc_feature   WPRE: woodchuck hepatitis virus posttranscriptional regulatory element
   2532..2551    +  misc_feature   cPPT/CTS (fragment): central polypurine tract and central termination sequence of HIV-1
   2553..2786    +  LTR            3' LTR (ΔU3): self-inactivating 3' long terminal repeat (LTR) from HIV-1
   2864..2985    +  polyA_signal   SV40 poly(A) signal: SV40 polyadenylation signal
   3025..3160    +  rep_origin     SV40 ori: SV40 origin of replication
   3181..3199    -  promoter       T7 promoter: promoter for bacteriophage T7 RNA polymerase
   3207..3362    +  CDS            lacZα (fragment): LacZα fragment of β-galactosidase; lacZ fragment
   3367..3795    +  rep_origin     f1 ori (sequence partly withheld): f1 bacteriophage origin of replication; arrow indicates direction of (+) strand synthesis
   3848..3952    +  promoter       AmpR promoter: bla
   3953..4813    +  CDS            AmpR: β-lactamase; bla; confers resistance to ampicillin, carbenicillin, and related antibiotics
   4984..5572    +  rep_origin     ori: high-copy-number ColE1/pMB1/pBR322/pUC origin of replication
   5755..5847    +  CDS            lacI (fragment): lac repressor; lacI; The lac repressor binds to the lac operator to inhibit transcription in E. coli. This inhibition can be relieved by adding lactose or isopropyl-β-D-thiogalactopyranoside (IPTG).
   5860..5881    +  protein_bind   CAP binding site: CAP binding activates transcription in the presence of cAMP. E. coli catabolite activator protein
   5896..5926    +  promoter       lac promoter: promoter for the E. coli lac operon
   5934..5950    +  protein_bind   lac operator: The lac repressor binds to the lac operator to inhibit transcription in E. coli. This inhibition can be relieved by adding lactose or isopropyl-β-D-thiogalactopyranoside (IPTG). lac repressor encoded by lacI
   5995..6013    +  promoter       T3 promoter: promoter for bacteriophage T3 RNA polymerase
   6041..6267    +  promoter       RSV promoter: Rous sarcoma virus enhancer/promoter
   6268..6448    +  LTR            5' LTR (truncated): truncated 5' long terminal repeat (LTR) from HIV-1
   6495..6620    +  misc_feature   HIV-1 Ψ: packaging signal of human immunodeficiency virus type 1
   6604..6967    +  CDS            HIV-1 gag (fragment): gag protein from human immunodeficiency virus 1; gag
   7113..7346    +  misc_feature   RRE: The Rev response element (RRE) of HIV-1 allows for Rev-dependent mRNA export from the nucleus to the cytoplasm.
   7723..7749    +  CDS            Rev (fragment): human immunodeficiency virus 1 (HIV-1) Rev protein; rev; enhances nuclear export of unspliced and incompletely spliced viral mRNAs
   7753..7993    +  promoter       U6 promoter: RNA polymerase III promoter for human U6 snRNA
   8023..8098    +  misc_RNA       gRNA scaffold: guide RNA scaffold for the Streptococcus pyogenes CRISPR/Cas9 system
   8154..8271    +  misc_feature   cPPT/CTS: central polypurine tract and central termination sequence of HIV-1
>Addgene plasmid #77427 | TPK1 gRNA (BRDN0001149475) | addgene full sequence | sequence record 187740 | Addgene Assembled Sequence
CCCGGGTGCAAAGATGGATAAAGTTTTAAACAGAGAGGAATCTTTGCAGCTAATGGACCTTCTAGGTCTT
GAAAGGAGTGGGAATTGGCTCCGGTGCCCGTCAGTGGGCAGAGCGCACATCGCCCACAGTCCCCGAGAAG
TTGGGGGGAGGGGTCGGCAATTGATCCGGTGCCTAGAGAAGGTGGCGCGGGGTAAACTGGGAAAGTGATG
TCGTGTACTGGCTCCGCCTTTTTCCCGAGGGTGGGGGAGAACCGTATATAAGTGCAGTAGTCGCCGTGAA
CGTTCTTTTTCGCAACGGGTTTGCCGCCAGAACACAGGTAAGTGCCGTGTGTGGTTCCCGCGGGCCTGGC
CTCTTTACGGGTTATGGCCCTTGCGTGCCTTGAATTACTTCCACCTGGCTGCAGTACGTGATTCTTGATC
CCGAGCTTCGGGTTGGAAGTGGGTGGGAGAGTTCGAGGCCTTGCGCTTAAGGAGCCCCTTCGCCTCGTGC
TTGAGTTGAGGCCTGGCCTGGGCGCTGGGGCCGCCGCGTGCGAATCTGGTGGCACCTTCGCGCCTGTCTC
GCTGCTTTCGATAAGTCTCTAGCCATTTAAAATTTTTGATGACCTGCTGCGACGCTTTTTTTCTGGCAAG
ATAGTCTTGTAAATGCGGGCCAAGATCTGCACACTGGTATTTCGGTTTTTGGGGCCGCGGGCGGCGACGG
GGCCCGTGCGTCCCAGCGCACATGTTCGGCGAGGCGGGGCCTGCGAGCGCGGCCACCGAGAATCGGACGG
GGGTAGTCTCAAGCTGGCCGGCCTGCTCTGGTGCCTGGCCTCGCGCCGCCGTGTATCGCCCCGCCCTGGG
CGGCAAGGCTGGCCCGGTCGGCACCAGTTGCGTGAGCGGAAAGATGGCCGCTTCCCGGCCCTGCTGCAGG
GAGCTCAAAATGGAGGACGCGGCGCTCGGGAGAGCGGGCGGGTGAGTCACCCACACAAAGGAAAAGGGCC
TTTCCGTCCTCAGCCGTCGCTTCATGTGACTCCACGGAGTACCGGGCGCCGTCCAGGCACCTCGATTAGT
TCTCGAGCTTTTGGAGTACGTCGTCTTTAGGTTGGGGGGAGGGGTTTTATGCGATGGAGTTTCCCCACAC
TGAGTGGGTGGAGACTGAAGTTAGGCCAGCTTGGCACTTGATGTAATTCTCCTTGGAATTTGCCCTTTTT
GAGTTTGGATCTTGGTTCATTCTCAAGCCTCAGACAGTGGTTCAAAGTTTTTTTCTTCCATTTCAGGTGT
CGTGACGTACGGCCACCATGACCGAGTACAAGCCCACGGTGCGCCTCGCCACCCGCGACGACGTCCCCAG
GGCCGTACGCACCCTCGCCGCCGCGTTCGCCGACTACCCCGCCACGCGCCACACCGTCGATCCGGACCGC
CACATCGAGCGGGTCACCGAGCTGCAAGAACTCTTCCTCACGCGCGTCGGGCTCGACATCGGCAAGGTGT
GGGTCGCGGACGACGGCGCCGCCGTGGCGGTCTGGACCACGCCGGAGAGCGTCGAAGCGGGGGCGGTGTT
CGCCGAGATCGGCCCGCGCATGGCCGAGTTGAGCGGTTCCCGGCTGGCCGCGCAGCAACAGATGGAAGGC
CTCCTGGCGCCGCACCGGCCCAAGGAGCCCGCGTGGTTCCTGGCCACCGTCGGAGTCTCGCCCGACCACC
AGGGCAAGGGTCTGGGCAGCGCCGTCGTGCTCCCCGGAGTGGAGGCGGCCGAGCGCGCCGGGGTGCCCGC
CTTCCTGGAGACCTCCGCGCCCCGCAACCTCCCCTTCTACGAGCGGCTCGGCTTCACCGTCACCGCCGAC
GTCGAGGTGCCCGAAGGACCGCGCACCTGGTGCATGACCCGCAAGCCCGGTGCCTGAACGCGTTAAGTCG
ACAATCAACCTCTGGATTACAAAATTTGTGAAAGATTGACTGGTATTCTTAACTATGTTGCTCCTTTTAC
GCTATGTGGATACGCTGCTTTAATGCCTTTGTATCATGCTATTGCTTCCCGTATGGCTTTCATTTTCTCC
TCCTTGTATAAATCCTGGTTGCTGTCTCTTTATGAGGAGTTGTGGCCCGTTGTCAGGCAACGTGGCGTGG
TGTGCACTGTGTTTGCTGACGCAACCCCCACTGGTTGGGGCATTGCCACCACCTGTCAGCTCCTTTCCGG
GACTTTCGCTTTCCCCCTCCCTATTGCCACGGCGGAACTCATCGCCGCCTGCCTTGCCCGCTGCTGGACA
GGGGCTCGGCTGTTGGGCACTGACAATTCCGTGGTGTTGTCGGGGAAATCATCGTCCTTTCCTTGGCTGC
TCGCCTGTGTTGCCACCTGGATTCTGCGCGGGACGTCCTTCTGCTACGTCCCTTCGGCCCTCAATCCAGC
GGACCTTCCTTCCCGCGGCCTGCTGCCGGCTCTGCGGCCTCTTCCGCGTCTTCGCCTTCGCCCTCAGACG
AGTCGGATCTCCCTTTGGGCCGCCTCCCCGCGTCGACTTTAAGACCAATGACTTACAAGGCAGCTGTAGA
TCTTAGCCACTTTTTAAAAGAAAAGGGGGGACTGGAAGGGCTAATTCACTCCCAACGAAGACAAGATCTG
CTTTTTGCTTGTACTGGGTCTCTCTGGTTAGACCAGATCTGAGCCTGGGAGCTCTCTGGCTAACTAGGGA
ACCCACTGCTTAAGCCTCAATAAAGCTTGCCTTGAGTGCTTCAAGTAGTGTGTGCCCGTCTGTTGTGTGA
CTCTGGTAACTAGAGATCCCTCAGACCCTTTTAGTCAGTGTGGAAAATCTCTAGCAGTACGTATAGTAGT
TCATGTCATCTTATTATTCAGTATTTATAACTTGCAAAGAAATGAATATCAGAGAGTGAGAGGAACTTGT
TTATTGCAGCTTATAATGGTTACAAATAAAGCAATAGCATCACAAATTTCACAAATAAAGCATTTTTTTC
ACTGCATTCTAGTTGTGGTTTGTCCAAACTCATCAATGTATCTTATCATGTCTGGCTCTAGCTATCCCGC
CCCTAACTCCGCCCATCCCGCCCCTAACTCCGCCCAGTTCCGCCCATTCTCCGCCCCATGGCTGACTAAT
TTTTTTTATTTATGCAGAGGCCGAGGCCGCCTCGGCCTCTGAGCTATTCCAGAAGTAGTGAGGAGGCTTT
TTTGGAGGCCTAGGGACGTACCCAATTCGCCCTATAGTGAGTCGTATTACGCGCGCTCACTGGCCGTCGT
TTTACAACGTCGTGACTGGGAAAACCCTGGCGTTACCCAACTTAATCGCCTTGCAGCACATCCCCCTTTC
GCCAGCTGGCGTAATAGCGAAGAGGCCCGCACCGATCGCCCTTCCCAACAGTTGCGCAGCCTGAATGGCG
AATGGG
[124 nt withheld, positions 3367-3490]
C
[91 nt withheld, positions 3492-3582]
A
[49 nt withheld, positions 3584-3632]
CCTTTGACGTTGGAGTCCACGTTCTTT
[37 nt withheld, positions 3660-3696]
ACCCTATCTCGGTCTATTCTTTTGATTTATAAGGGATTTTGCCGATTTCGGCCTATTGGTTAAAAAATGA
GCTGATTTAACAAAAATTTAACGCGAATTTTAACAAAATATTAACGCTTACAATTTAGGTGGCACTTTTC
GGGGAAATGTGCGCGGAACCCCTATTTGTTTATTTTTCTAAATACATTCAAATATGTATCCGCTCATGAG
ACAATAACCCTGATAAATGCTTCAATAATATTGAAAAAGGAAGAGTATGAGTATTCAACATTTCCGTGTC
GCCCTTATTCCCTTTTTTGCGGCATTTTGCCTTCCTGTTTTTGCTCACCCAGAAACGCTGGTGAAAGTAA
AAGATGCTGAAGATCAGTTGGGTGCACGAGTGGGTTACATCGAACTGGATCTCAACAGCGGTAAGATCCT
TGAGAGTTTTCGCCCCGAAGAACGTTTTCCAATGATGAGCACTTTTAAAGTTCTGCTATGTGGCGCGGTA
TTATCCCGTATTGACGCCGGGCAAGAGCAACTCGGTCGCCGCATACACTATTCTCAGAATGACTTGGTTG
AGTACTCACCAGTCACAGAAAAGCATCTTACGGATGGCATGACAGTAAGAGAATTATGCAGTGCTGCCAT
AACCATGAGTGATAACACTGCGGCCAACTTACTTCTGACAACGATCGGAGGACCGAAGGAGCTAACCGCT
TTTTTGCACAACATGGGGGATCATGTAACTCGCCTTGATCGTTGGGAACCGGAGCTGAATGAAGCCATAC
CAAACGACGAGCGTGACACCACGATGCCTGTAGCAATGGCAACAACGTTGCGCAAACTATTAACTGGCGA
ACTACTTACTCTAGCTTCCCGGCAACAATTAATAGACTGGATGGAGGCGGATAAAGTTGCAGGACCACTT
CTGCGCTCGGCCCTTCCGGCTGGCTGGTTTATTGCTGATAAATCTGGAGCCGGTGAGCGTGGGTCTCGCG
GTATCATTGCAGCACTGGGGCCAGATGGTAAGCCCTCCCGTATCGTAGTTATCTACACGACGGGGAGTCA
GGCAACTATGGATGAACGAAATAGACAGATCGCTGAGATAGGTGCCTCACTGATTAAGCATTGGTAACTG
TCAGACCAAGTTTACTCATATATACTTTAGATTGATTTAAAACTTCATTTTTAATTTAAAAGGATCTAGG
TGAAGATCCTTTTTGATAATCTCATGACCAAAATCCCTTAACGTGAGTTTTCGTTCCACTGAGCGTCAGA
CCCCGTAGAAAAGATCAAAGGATCTTCTTGAGATCCTTTTTTTCTGCGCGTAATCTGCTGCTTGCAAACA
AAAAAACCACCGCTACCAGCGGTGGTTTGTTTGCCGGATCAAGAGCTACCAACTCTTTTTCCGAAGGTAA
CTGGCTTCAGCAGAGCGCAGATACCAAATACTGTTCTTCTAGTGTAGCCGTAGTTAGGCCACCACTTCAA
GAACTCTGTAGCACCGCCTACATACCTCGCTCTGCTAATCCTGTTACCAGTGGCTGCTGCCAGTGGCGAT
AAGTCGTGTCTTACCGGGTTGGACTCAAGACGATAGTTACCGGATAAGGCGCAGCGGTCGGGCTGAACGG
GGGGTTCGTGCACACAGCCCAGCTTGGAGCGAACGACCTACACCGAACTGAGATACCTACAGCGTGAGCT
ATGAGAAAGCGCCACGCTTCCCGAAGGGAGAAAGGCGGACAGGTATCCGGTAAGCGGCAGGGTCGGAACA
GGAGAGCGCACGAGGGAGCTTCCAGGGGGAAACGCCTGGTATCTTTATAGTCCTGTCGGGTTTCGCCACC
TCTGACTTGAGCGTCGATTTTTGTGATGCTCGTCAGGGGGGCGGAGCCTATGGAAAAACGCCAGCAACGC
GGCCTTTTTACGGTTCCTGGCCTTTTGCTGGCCTTTTGCTCACATGTTCTTTCCTGCGTTATCCCCTGAT
TCTGTGGATAACCGTATTACCGCCTTTGAGTGAGCTGATACCGCTCGCCGCAGCCGAACGACCGAGCGCA
GCGAGTCAGTGAGCGAGGAAGCGGAAGAGCGCCCAATACGCAAACCGCCTCTCCCCGCGCGTTGGCCGAT
TCATTAATGCAGCTGGCACGACAGGTTTCCCGACTGGAAAGCGGGCAGTGAGCGCAACGCAATTAATGTG
AGTTAGCTCACTCATTAGGCACCCCAGGCTTTACACTTTATGCTTCCGGCTCGTATGTTGTGTGGAATTG
TGAGCGGATAACAATTTCACACAGGAAACAGCTATGACCATGATTACGCCAAGCGCGCAATTAACCCTCA
CTAAAGGGAACAAAAGCTGGAGCTGCAAGCTTAATGTAGTCTTATGCAATACTCTTGTAGTCTTGCAACA
TGGTAACGATGAGTTAGCAACATGCCTTACAAGGAGAGAAAAAGCACCGTGCATGCCGATTGGTGGAAGT
AAGGTGGTACGATCGTGCCTTATTAGGAAGGCAACAGACGGGTCTGACATGGATTGGACGAACCACTGAA
TTGCCGCATTGCAGAGATATTGTATTTAAGTGCCTAGCTCGATACATAAACGGGTCTCTCTGGTTAGACC
AGATCTGAGCCTGGGAGCTCTCTGGCTAACTAGGGAACCCACTGCTTAAGCCTCAATAAAGCTTGCCTTG
AGTGCTTCAAGTAGTGTGTGCCCGTCTGTTGTGTGACTCTGGTAACTAGAGATCCCTCAGACCCTTTTAG
TCAGTGTGGAAAATCTCTAGCAGTGGCGCCCGAACAGGGACTTGAAAGCGAAAGGGAAACCAGAGGAGCT
CTCTCGACGCAGGACTCGGCTTGCTGAAGCGCGCACGGCAAGAGGCGAGGGGCGGCGACTGGTGAGTACG
CCAAAAATTTTGACTAGCGGAGGCTAGAAGGAGAGAGATGGGTGCGAGAGCGTCAGTATTAAGCGGGGGA
GAATTAGATCGCGATGGGAAAAAATTCGGTTAAGGCCAGGGGGAAAGAAAAAATATAAATTAAAACATAT
AGTATGGGCAAGCAGGGAGCTAGAACGATTCGCAGTTAATCCTGGCCTGTTAGAAACATCAGAAGGCTGT
AGACAAATACTGGGACAGCTACAACCATCCCTTCAGACAGGATCAGAAGAACTTAGATCATTATATAATA
CAGTAGCAACCCTCTATTGTGTGCATCAAAGGATAGAGATAAAAGACACCAAGGAAGCTTTAGACAAGAT
AGAGGAAGAGCAAAACAAAAGTAAGACCACCGCACAGCAAGCGGCCGCTGATCTTCAGACCTGGAGGAGG
AGATATGAGGGACAATTGGAGAAGTGAATTATATAAATATAAAGTAGTAAAAATTGAACCATTAGGAGTA
GCACCCACCAAGGCAAAGAGAAGAGTGGTGCAGAGAGAAAAAAGAGCAGTGGGAATAGGAGCTTTGTTCC
TTGGGTTCTTGGGAGCAGCAGGAAGCACTATGGGCGCAGCGTCAATGACGCTGACGGTACAGGCCAGACA
ATTATTGTCTGGTATAGTGCAGCAGCAGAACAATTTGCTGAGGGCTATTGAGGCGCAACAGCATCTGTTG
CAACTCACAGTCTGGGGCATCAAGCAGCTCCAGGCAAGAATCCTGGCTGTGGAAAGATACCTAAAGGATC
AACAGCTCCTGGGGATTTGGGGTTGCTCTGGAAAACTCATTTGCACCACTGCTGTGCCTTGGAATGCTAG
TTGGAGTAATAAATCTCTGGAACAGATTTGGAATCACACGACCTGGATGGAGTGGGACAGAGAAATTAAC
AATTACACAAGCTTAATACACTCCTTAATTGAAGAATCGCAAAACCAGCAAGAAAAGAATGAACAAGAAT
TATTGGAATTAGATAAATGGGCAAGTTTGTGGAATTGGTTTAACATAACAAATTGGCTGTGGTATATAAA
ATTATTCATAATGATAGTAGGAGGCTTGGTAGGTTTAAGAATAGTTTTTGCTGTACTTTCTATAGTGAAT
AGAGTTAGGCAGGGATATTCACCATTATCGTTTCAGACCCACCTCCCAACCCCGAGGGGACCCAGAGAGG
GCCTATTTCCCATGATTCCTTCATATTTGCATATACGATACAAGGCTGTTAGAGAGATAATTAGAATTAA
TTTGACTGTAAACACAAAGATATTAGTACAAAATACGTGACGTAGAAAGTAATAATTTCTTGGGTAGTTT
GCAGTTTTAAAATTATGTTTTAAAATGGACTATCATATGCTTACCGTAACTTGAAAGTATTTCGATTTCT
TGGCTTTATATATCTTGTGGAAAGGACGAAACACCGGTTGATGTGATCGTGACACTGTTTTAGAGCTAGA
AATAGCAAGTTAAAATAAGGCTAGTCCGTTATCAACTTGAAAAAGTGGCACCGAGTCGGTGCTTTTTTAA
GCTTGGCGTAACTAGATCTTGAGACAAATGGCAGTATTCATCCACAATTTTAAAAGAAAAGGGGGGATTG
GGGGGTACAGTGCAGGGGAAAGAATAGTAGACATAATAGCAACAGACATACAAACTAAAGAATTACAAAA
ACAAATTACAAAAATTCAAAATTTTCGGGTTTATTACAGGGACAGCAGAGATCCACTTTGGCGCCGGCTC
GAGGGGG
