>Addgene plasmid #77427 | TPK1 gRNA (BRDN0001149475) | depositor partial sequence | sequence record 144887 | Target Sequence
GTTGATGTGATCGTGACACT
