>Addgene plasmid #77427 | TPK1 gRNA (BRDN0001149475) | addgene partial sequence | sequence record 187739 | hU6-F
GTAGAAAGTAATAATTTCTTGGGTAGTTTGCAGTTTTAAAATTATGTTTTAAAATGGACTATCATATGCT
TACCGTAACTTGAAAGTATTTCGATTTCTTGGCTTTATATATCTTGTGGAAAGGACGAAACACCGGTTGA
TGTGATCGTGACACTGTTTTAGAGCTAGAAATAGCAAGTTAAAATAAGGCTAGTCCGTTATCAACTTGAA
AAAGTGGCACCGAGTCGGTGCTTTTTTAAGCTTGGCGTAACTAGATCTTGAGACAAATGGCAGTATTCAT
CCACAATTTTAAAAGAAAAGGGGGGATTGGGGGGTACAGTGCAGGGGAAAGAATAGTAGACATAATAGCA
ACAGACATACAAACTAAAGAATTACAAAAACAAATTACAAAAATTCAAAATTTTCGGGTTTATTACAGGG
ACAGCAGAGATCCACTTTGGCGCCGGCTCGAGGGGGCCCGGGTGCAAAGATGGATAAAGTTTTAAACAGA
GAGGAATCTTTGCAGCTAATGGACCTTCTAGGTCTTGAAAGGAGTGGGAATTGGCTCCGGTGCCCGTCAG
TGGGCAGAGC
